>Addgene plasmid #188138 | pMXS-IRES-BLAST flag-CAD R1398A A1400E R1403A R1404A L1405A | addgene full sequence | sequence record 372253 | Addgene NGS Result
CCCGAAAAGTGCCACCTGCATAATGAAAGACCCCACCTGTAGGTTTGGCAAGCTAGCTTAAGTAACGCCA
TTTTGCAAGGCATGGAAAAATACATAACTGAGAATAGAAAAGTTCAGATCAAGGTCAGGAACAGATGGAA
CAGCTGAATATGGGCCAAACAGGATATCTGTGGTAAGCAGTTCCTGCCCCGGCTCAGGGCCAAGAACAGA
TGGAACAGCTGAATATGGGCCAAACAGGATATCTGTGGTAAGCAGTTCCTGCCCCGGCTCAGGGCCAAGA
ACAGATGGTCCCCAGATGCGGTCCAGCCCTCAGCAGTTTCTAGAGAACCATCAGATGTTTCCAGGGTGCC
CCAAGGACCTGAAATGACCCTGTGCCTTATTTGAACTAACCAATCAGTTCGCTTCTCGCTTCTGTTCGCG
CGCTTCTGCTCCCCGAGCTCAATAAAAGAGCCCACAACCCCTCACTCGGCGCGCCAGTCCTCCGATTGAC
TGAGTCGCCCGGGTACCCGTGTATCCAATAAACCCTCTTGCAGTTGCATCCGACTTGTGGTCTCGCTGTT
CCTTGGGAGGGTCTCCTCTGAGTGATTGACTACCCGTCAGCGGGGGTCTTTCATTTGGGGGCTCGTCCGG
GATCGGGAGACCCCTGCCCAGGGACCACCGACCCACCACCGGGAGGTAAGCTGGCCAGCAACTTATCTGT
GTCTGTCCGATTGTCTAGTGTCTATGACTGATTTTATGCGCCTGCGTCGGTACTAGTTAGCTAACTAGCT
CTGTATCTGGCGGACCCGTGGTGGAACTGACGAGTTCGGAACACCCGGCCGCAACCCTGGGAGACGTCCC
AGGGACTTCGGGGGCCGTTTTTGTGGCCCGACCTGAGTCCAAAAATCCCGATCGTTTTGGACTCTTTGGT
GCACCCCCCTAATAGGAGGGATATGTGGTTCTGGTAGGAGACGAGAACCTAAAACAGTTCCCGCCTCCGT
CTGAATTTTTGCTTTCGGTTTGGGACCGAAGCCGCGCCGCGCGTCTTGTCTGCTGCAGCATCGTTCTGTG
TTGTCTCTGTCTGACTGTGTTTCTGTATTTGTCTGAAAATTAGGGCCAGACTGTTACCACTCCCTTAAGT
TTGACCTTAGGTCACTGGAAAGATGTCGAGCGGATCGCTCACAACCAGTCGGTAGATGTCAAGAAGAGAC
GTTGGGTTACCTTCTGCTCTGCAGAATGGCCAACCTTTAACGTCGGATGGCCGCGAGACGGCACCTTTAA
CCGAGACCTCATCACCCAGGTTAAGATCAAGGTCTTTTCACCTGGCCCGCATGGACACCCAGACCAGGTC
CCCTACATCGTGACCTGGGAAGCCTTGGCTTTTGACCCCCCTCCCTGGGTCAAGCCCTTTGTACACCCTA
AGCCTCCGCCTCCTCTTCCTCCATCCGCCCCGTCTCTCCCCCTTGAACCTCCTCGTTCGACCCCGCCTCG
ATCCTCCCTTTATCCAGCCCTCACTCCTTCTCTAGGCGCCCCCATATGGCCATATGAGATCTTATATGGG
GCACCCCCGCCCCTTGTAAACTTCCCTGACCCTGACATGACAAGAGTTACTAACAGCCCCTCTCTCCAAG
CTCACTTACAGGCTCTCTACTTAGTCCAGCACGAAGTCTGGAGACCTCTGGCGGCAGCCTACCAAGAACA
ACTGGACCGACCGGTGGTACCTCACCCTTACCGAGTCGGCGACACAGTGTGGGTCCGCCGACACCAGACT
AAGAACCTAGAACCTCGCTGGAAAGGACCTTACACAGTCCTGCTGACCACCCCCACCGCCCTCAAAGTAG
ACGGCATCGCAGCTTGGATACACGCCGCCCACGTGAAGGCTGCCGACCCCGGGGGTGGACCATCCTCTAG
ACTGCCGGATCTAGCTAGTTAATTAAGGATCCATGGCGGCCCTAGTGTTGGAGGACGGGTCGGTCCTGCG
GGGCCAGCCCTTTGGGGCCGCCGTGTCGACTGCCGGGGAAGTGGTGTTTCAAACCGGCATGGTCGGCTAC
CCCGAGGCCCTCACTGATCCCTCCTACAAGGCACAGATCTTAGTGCTCACCTATCCTCTGATCGGCAACT
ATGGCATCCCCCCAGATGAAATGGATGAGTTCGGTCTCTGCAAGTGGTTTGAATCCTCGGGCATCCACGT
AGCAGCACTGGTAGTGGGAGAGTGCTGTCCTACTCCCAGCCACTGGAGTGCCACCCGCACCCTGCATGAG
TGGCTGCAGCAGCATGGCATCCCTGGCTTGCAAGGAGTAGACACTCGGGAGCTGACCAAGAAGTTGCGGG
AACAGGGGTCTCTGCTGGGGAAGCTGGTCCAGAATGGAACAGAACCTTCAAGTCTGCCATTCTTGGACCC
CAATGCCCGCCCCCTGGTACCAGAGGTCTCCATTAAGACTCCACGGGTATTCAATACAGGGGGTGCCCCT
CGGATCCTTGCTTTGGACTGTGGCCTCAAGTATAATCAGATCCGATGCCTCTGCCAGCGTGGGGCTGAGG
TCACTGTGGTACCCTGGGACCATGCACTAGACAGCCAAGAGTATGAGGGTCTCTTCTTAAGTAATGGGCC
TGGTGACCCTGCCTCCTATCCCAGTGTCGTATCCACACTGAGCCGTGTTTTATCTGAGCCTAATCCCCGA
CCTGTCTTTGGGATCTGCCTGGGACACCAGCTATTGGCCTTAGCCATTGGGGCCAAGACTTACAAGATGA
GATATGGGAACCGAGGCCATAACCAGCCCTGCTTGTTGGTGGGCTCTGGGCGCTGCTTTCTGACATCCCA
GAACCATGGGTTTGCTGTGGAGACAGACTCACTGCCAGCAGACTGGGCTCCTCTCTTCACCAACGCCAAT
GATGGTTCCAATGAAGGCATTGTGCACAACAGCTTGCCTTTCTTCAGTGTCCAGTTTCACCCAGAGCACC
AAGCTGGCCCTTCAGATATGGAACTGCTTTTCGATATCTTTCTGGAAACTGTGAAAGAGGCCACAGCTGG
GAACCCTGGGGGCCAGACAGTTAGAGAGCGGCTGACTGAGCGCCTCTGTCCCCCTGGGATTCCCACTCCC
GGCTCTGGACTTCCACCACCACGAAAGGTTCTGATCCTGGGCTCAGGGGGCCTCTCCATTGGCCAAGCTG
GAGAATTTGACTACTCGGGCTCTCAGGCAATTAAGGCCCTGAAGGAGGAAAACATCCAGACGTTGCTGAT
CAACCCCAATATTGCCACAGTGCAGACCTCCCAGGGGCTGGCCGACAAGGTCTATTTTCTTCCCATAACA
CCTCATTATGTAACCCAGGTGATACGTAATGAACGCCCCGATGGTGTGTTACTGACTTTTGGGGGCCAGA
CTGCTCTGAACTGTGGTGTGGAGCTGACCAAGGCCGGGGTGCTGGCTCGGTATGGGGTCCGGGTCCTGGG
CACACCAGTGGAGACCATTGAGCTGACCGAGGATCGACGGGCCTTTGCTGCCAGAATGGCAGAGATCGGA
GAGCATGTGGCCCCGAGCGAGGCAGCAAATTCTCTTGAACAGGCCCAGGCAGCCGCTGAACGGCTGGGGT
ACCCTGTGCTAGTGCGTGCAGCCTTTGCCCTGGGTGGCCTGGGCTCTGGCTTTGCCTCTAACAGGGAGGA
GCTCTCTGCTCTCGTGGCCCCAGCTTTTGCCCATACCAGCCAAGTGCTAGTAGACAAGTCTCTGAAGGGA
TGGAAGGAGATTGAGTACGAGGTGGTGAGAGACGCCTATGGCAACTGTGTCACGGTGTGTAACATGGAGA
ACTTGGACCCACTGGGCATCCACACTGGTGAGTCCATAGTGGTGGCCCCTAGCCAGACACTGAATGACAG
GGAGTATCAGCTCCTGAGGCAGACAGCTATCAAGGTGACCCAGCACCTGGGAATTGTTGGGGAGTGCAAT
GTGCAGTATGCCTTGAACCCTGAGTCTGAGCAGTATTACATCATTGAAGTGAATGCCAGGCTCTCTCGCA
GCTCTGCCCTGGCCAGTAAGGCCACAGGTTATCCACTGGCTTATGTGGCAGCCAAGCTAGCATTGGGCAT
CCCTTTGCCTGAGCTCAGGAACTCTGTGACAGGGGGTACAGCAGCCTTTGAACCCAGCGTGGATTATTGT
GTGGTGAAGATTCCTCGATGGGACCTTAGCAAGTTCCTGCGAGTCAGCACAAAGATTGGGAGCTGCATGA
AGAGCGTTGGTGAAGTCATGGGCATTGGGCGTTCATTTGAGGAGGCCTTCCAGAAGGCCCTGCGCATGGT
GGATGAGAACTGTGTGGGCTTTGATCACACAGTGAAACCAGTCAGCGATATGGAGTTGGAGACTCCAACA
GATAAGCGGATTTTTGTGGTGGCAGCTGCTTTGTGGGCTGGTTATTCAGTGGACCGCCTGTATGAGCTCA
CACGCATCGACCGCTGGTTCCTGCACCGAATGAAGCGTATCATCGCACATGCCCAGCTGCTAGAACAACA
CCGTGGACAGCCTTTGCCGCCAGACCTGCTGCAACAGGCCAAGTGTCTTGGCTTCTCAGACAAACAGATT
GCCCTTGCAGTTCTGAGCACAGAGCTGGCTGTTCGCAAGCTGCGTCAGGAACTGGGGATCTGTCCAGCAG
TGAAACAGATTGACACAGTTGCAGCTGAGTGGCCAGCCCAGACAAATTACCTATACCTAACGTATTGGGG
CACCACCCATGACCTCACCTTTCGAACACCTCATGTCCTAGTCCTTGGCTCTGGCGTCTACCGTATTGGC
TCTAGCGTTGAATTTGACTGGTGTGCTGTAGGCTGCATCCAGCAGCTCCGAAAGATGGGATATAAGACCA
TCATGGTGAACTATAACCCAGAGACAGTCAGCACCGACTATGACATGTGTGATCGACTCTACTTTGATGA
GATCTCTTTTGAGGTGGTGATGGACATCTATGAGCTCGAGAACCCTGAAGGTGTGATCCTATCCATGGGT
GGACAGCTGCCCAACAACATGGCCATGGCGTTGCATCGGCAGCAGTGCCGGGTGCTGGGCACCTCCCCTG
AAGCCATTGACTCGGCTGAGAACCGTTTCAAGTTTTCCCGGCTCCTTGACACCATTGGTATCAGCCAGCC
TCAGTGGAGGGAGCTCAGTGACCTCGAGTCTGCTCGCCAATTCTGCCAGACCGTGGGGTACCCCTGTGTG
GTGCGCCCCTCCTATGTGCTGAGCGGTGCTGCTATGAATGTGGCCTACACGGATGGAGACCTGGAGCGCT
TCCTGAGCAGCGCAGCAGCCGTCTCCAAAGAGCATCCCGTGGTCATCTCCAAGTTCATCCAGGAGGCTAA
GGAGATTGACGTGGATGCCGTGGCCTCTGATGGTGTGGTGGCAGCCATCGCCATCTCTGAGCATGTGGAG
AATGCAGGTGTGCATTCAGGTGATGCGACGCTGGTGACCCCCCCACAAGATATCACTGCCAAAACCCTGG
AGCGGATCAAAGCCATTGTGCATGCTGTGGGCCAGGAGCTACAGGTCACAGGACCCTTCAATCTGCAGCT
CATTGCCAAGGATGACCAGCTGAAAGTTATTGAATGCAACGTACGTGTCTCTCGCTCCTTCCCCTTCGTT
TCCAAGACACTGGGTGTGGACCTAGTAGCCTTGGCCACGCGGGTCATCATGGGGGAAGAAGTGGAACCTG
TGGGGCTAATGACTGGTTCTGGAGTTGTGGGAGTAAAGGTGCCTCAGTTCTCCTTCTCCCGCTTGGCGGG
TGCTGACGTGGTGTTGGGTGTGGAAATGACCAGTACTGGGGAGGTGGCCGGCTTTGGGGAGAGCCGCTGT
GAGGCATACCTCAAGGCCATGCTAAGCACTGGCTTTAAGATCCCCAAGAAGAATATCCTGCTGACCATTG
GCAGCTATAAGAACAAAAGCGAGCTGCTCCCAACTGTGCGGCTACTGGAGAGCCTGGGCTACAGCCTCTA
TGCCAGTCTCGGCACAGCTGACTTCTACACTGAGCATGGCGTCAAGGTAACAGCTGTGGACTGGCACTTT
GAGGAGGCTGTGGATGGTGAGTGCCCACCACAGCGGAGCATCCTGGAGCAGCTAGCTGAGAAAAACTTTG
AGCTGGTGATTAACCTGTCAATGGCTGGAGAAGGGGGCGCGGCTGCCTCTTCCTTTGTCACCAAGGGCTA
CCGCACCCGACGCTTGGCCGCTGACTTCTCCGTGCCCCTAATCATCGATATCAAGTGCACCAAACTCTTT
GTGGAGGCCCTAGGCCAGATCGGGCCAGCCCCTCCTTTGAAGGTGCATGTTGACTGTATGACCTCCCAAA
AGCTTGTGCGACTGCCGGGATTGATTGATGTCCATGTGCACCTGCGGGAACCAGGTGGGACACATAAGGA
GGACTTTGCTTCAGGCACAGCCGCTGCCCTGGCTGGGGGTATCACCATGGTGTGTGCCATGCCTAATACC
CGGCCCCCCATCATTGACGCCCCTGCTCTGGCCCTGGCCCAGAAGCTGGCAGAGGCTGGCGCCCGGTGCG
ACTTTGCGCTATTCCTTGGGGCCTCGTCTGAAAATGCAGGAACCTTGGGCACCGTGGCCGGGTCTGCAGC
CGGGCTGAAGCTTTACCTCAATGAGACCTTCTCTGAGCTGCGGCTGGACAGCGTGGTCCAGTGGATGGAG
CATTTCGAGACATGGCCCTCCCACCTCCCCATTGTGGCTCACGCGGAGCAGCAAACCGTGGCTGCTGTCC
TCATGGTGGCTCAGCTCACTCAGCGCTCAGTGCACATATGTCACGTGGCACGGAAGGAGGAGATCCTGCT
AATTAAAGCTGCAAAGGCACGGGGCTTGCCAGTGACCTGCGAGGTGGCTCCCCACCACCTGTTCCTAAGC
CATGATGACCTGGAGCGCCTGGGGCCTGGGAAGGGGGAGGTCCGGCCTGAGCTTGGCTCCCGCCAGGATG
TGGAAGCCCTGTGGGAGAACATGGCTGTCATCGACTGCTTTGCCTCAGACCATGCTCCCCATACCTTGGA
GGAGAAGTGTGGGTCCAGGCCCCCACCTGGGTTCCCAGGGTTAGAGACCATGCTGCCACTACTCCTGACG
GCTGTAAGCGAGGGCCGGCTCAGCCTGGACGACCTGCTGCAGCGATTGCACCACAATCCTCGGCGCATCT
TTCACCTGCCTCCGCAGGAGGACACCTATGTGGAGGTGGATCTGGAGCATGAGTGGACAATTCCCAGCCA
CATGCCCTTCTCCAAGGCCCACTGGACACCTTTTGAAGGGCAGAAAGTGAAGGGCACCGTCCGCCGTGTG
GTCCTGCGAGGGGAGGTTGCCTATATCGATGGGCAGGTTCTGGTACCCCCGGGCTATGGACAGGATGTAC
GGAAGTGGCCACAGGGGGCTGTTCCTCAGCTCCCACCCTCAGCCCCTGCCACTAGTGAGATGACCACGAC
ACCTGAAAGACCCCGCCGTGGCATCCCAGGGCTTCCTGATGGCCGCTTCCATCTGCCGCCCCGAATCCAT
CGAGCCTCCGACCCAGGTTTGCCAGCTGAGGAGCCAAAGGAGAAGTCCTCTCGGAAGGTAGCCGAGCCAG
AGCTGATGGGAACCCCTGATGGCACCTGCTACCCTCCACCACCAGTACCGAGACAGGCATCTCCCCAGAA
CCTGGGGACCCCTGGCTTGCTGCACCCCCAGACCTCACCCCTGCTGCACTCATTAGTGGGCCAACATATC
CTGTCCGTCCAGCAGTTCACCAAGGATCAGATGTCTCACCTGTTCAATGTGGCACACACACTGCGTATGA
TGGTGCAGAAGGAGCGGAGCCTCGACATCCTGAAGGGGAAGGTCATGGCCTCCATGTTCTATGAAGTGAG
CACACGGACCAGCAGCTCCTTTGCAGCAGCCATGGCCCGGCTGGGAGGTGCTGTGCTCAGCTTCTCGGAA
GCCACATCGTCCGTCCAGAAGGGCGAATCCCTGGCTGACTCCGTGCAGACCATGAGCTGCTATGCCGACG
TCGTCGTGCTCCGGCACCCCCAGCCTGGAGCAGTGGAGCTGGCCGCCAAGCACTGCCGGAGGCCAGTGAT
CAATGCTGGGGATGGGGTCGGAGAGCACCCCACCCAGGCCCTGCTGGACATCTTCACCATCCGTGAGGAG
CTGGGAACTGTCAATGGCATGACGATCACGATGGTGGGTGACCTGAAGCACGGACGCACAGTACATTCCC
TGGCCTGCCTGCTCACCCAGTATCGTGTCAGCCTGCGCTACGTGGCACCTCCCAGCCTGCGCATGCCACC
CACTGTGCGGGCCTTCGTGGCCTCCCGCGGCACCAAGCAGGAGGAATTCGAGAGCATTGAGGAGGCGCTG
CCTGACACTGATGTGCTCTACATGACTCGAATCCAGAAGGAACGATTTGGCTCTACCCAGGAGTACGAAG
CTTGCTTTGGTCAGTTCATCCTCACTCCCCACATCATGACCCGGGCCAAGAAGAAGATGGTGGTGATGCA
CCCGATGCCCCGTGTCAACGAGATAAGCGTGGAAGTGGACTCGGATCCCCGCGCAGCCTACTTCCGCCAG
GCTGAGAACGGCATGTACATCCGCATGGCTCTGTTAGCCACCGTGCTGGGCCGTTTCGACTACAAAGACG
ATGACGACAAGTAGGAATTCCTGCAGGCCTCGAGGGCCGGCGCGCCGCGGCCGCTACGTAAATTCCGCCC
CCCCCCCCCCTCTCCCTCCCCCCCCCCTAACGTTACTGGCCGAAGCCGCTTGGAATAAGGCCGGTGTGCG
TTTGTCTATATGTTATTTTCCACCATATTGCCGTCTTTTGGCAATGTGAGGGCCCGGAAACCTGGCCCTG
TCTTCTTGACGAGCATTCCTAGGGGTCTTTCCCCTCTCGCCAAAGGAATGCAAGGTCTGTTGAATGTCGT
GAAGGAAGCAGTTCCTCTGGAAGCTTCTTGAAGACAAACAACGTCTGTAGCGACCCTTTGCAGGCAGCGG
AACCCCCCACCTGGCGACAGGTGCCTCTGCGGCCAAAAGCCACGTGTATAAGATACACCTGCAAAGGCGG
CACAACCCCAGTGCCACGTTGTGAGTTGGATAGTTGTGGAAAGAGTCAAATGGCTCTCCTCAAGCGTATT
CAACAAGGGGCTGAAGGATGCCCAGAAGGTACCCCATTGTATGGGATCTGATCTGGGGCCTCGGTGCACA
TGCTTTACATGTGTTTAGTCGAGGTTAAAAAAACGTCTAGGCCCCCCGAACCACGGGGACGTGGTTTTCC
TTTGAAAAACACGATGATAATATGGCCACAACCATGGTTCCTTTGTCTCAAGAAGAATCCACCCTCATTG
AAAGAGCAACGGCTACAATCAACAGCATCCCCATCTCTGAAGACTACAGCGTCGCCAGCGCAGCTCTCTC
TAGCGACGGCCGCATCTTCACTGGTGTCAATGTATATCATTTTACTGGGGGACCTTGTGCAGAACTCGTG
GTGCTGGGCACTGCTGCTGCTGCGGCAGCTGGCAACCTGACTTGTATCGTCGCGATCGGAAATGAGAACA
GGGGCATCTTGAGCCCCTGCGGACGGTGCCGACAGGTGCTTCTCGATCTGCATCCTGGGATCAAAGCCAT
AGTGAAGGACAGTGATGGACAGCCGACGGCAGTTGGGATTCGTGAATTGCTGCCCTCTGGTTATGTGTGG
GAGGGCTAAGTCGACGATAAAATAAAAGATTTTATTTAGTCTCCAGAAAAAGGGGGGAATGAAAGACCCC
ACCTGTAGGTTTGGCAAGCTAGCTTAAGTAACGCCATTTTGCAAGGCATGGAAAAATACATAACTGAGAA
TAGAGAAGTTCAGATCAAGGTCAGGAACAGATGGAACAGCTGAATATGGGCCAAACAGGATATCTGTGGT
AAGCAGTTCCTGCCCCGGCTCAGGGCCAAGAACAGATGGAACAGCTGAATATGGGCCAAACAGGATATCT
GTGGTAAGCAGTTCCTGCCCCGGCTCAGGGCCAAGAACAGATGGTCCCCAGATGCGGTCCAGCCCTCAGC
AGTTTCTAGAGAACCATCAGATGTTTCCAGGGTGCCCCAAGGACCTGAAATGACCCTGTGCCTTATTTGA
ACTAACCAATCAGTTCGCTTCTCGCTTCTGTTCGCGCGCTTCTGCTCCCCGAGCTCAATAAAAGAGCCCA
CAACCCCTCACTCGGGGCGCCAGTCCTCCGATTGACTGAGTCGCCCGGGTACCCGTGTATCCAATAAACC
CTCTTGCAGTTGCATCCGACTTGTGGTCTCGCTGTTCCTTGGGAGGGTCTCCTCTGAGTGATTGACTACC
CGTCAGCGGGGGTCTTTCACATGCAGCATGTATCAAAATTAATTTGGTTTTTTTTCTTAAGTATTTACAT
TAAATGGCCATAGTTGCATTAATGAATCGGCCAACGCGCGGGGAGAGGCGGTTTGCGTATTGGGCGCTCT
TCCGCTTCCTCGCTCACTGACTCGCTGCGCTCGGTCGTTCGGCTGCGGCGAGCGGTATCAGCTCACTCAA
AGGCGGTAATACGGTTATCCACAGAATCAGGGGATAACGCAGGAAAGAACATGTGAGCAAAAGGCCAGCA
AAAGGCCAGGAACCGTAAAAAGGCCGCGTTGCTGGCGTTTTTCCATAGGCTCCGCCCCCCTGACGAGCAT
CACAAAAATCGACGCTCAAGTCAGAGGTGGCGAAACCCGACAGGACTATAAAGATACCAGGCGTTTCCCC
CTGGAAGCTCCCTCGTGCGCTCTCCTGTTCCGACCCTGCCGCTTACCGGATACCTGTCCGCCTTTCTCCC
TTCGGGAAGCGTGGCGCTTTCTCATAGCTCACGCTGTAGGTATCTCAGTTCGGTGTAGGTCGTTCGCTCC
AAGCTGGGCTGTGTGCACGAACCCCCCGTTCAGCCCGACCGCTGCGCCTTATCCGGTAACTATCGTCTTG
AGTCCAACCCGGTAAGACACGACTTATCGCCACTGGCAGCAGCCACTGGTAACAGGATTAGCAGAGCGAG
GTATGTAGGCGGTGCTACAGAGTTCTTGAAGTGGTGGCCTAACTACGGCTACACTAGAAGAACAGTATTT
GGTATCTGCGCTCTGCTGAAGCCAGTTACCTTCGGAAAAAGAGTTGGTAGCTCTTGATCCGGCAAACAAA
CCACCGCTGGTAGCGGTGGTTTTTTTGTTTGCAAGCAGCAGATTACGCGCAGAAAAAAAGGATCTCAAGA
AGATCCTTTGATCTTTTCTACGGGGTCTGACGCTCAGTGGAACGAAAACTCACGTTAAGGGATTTTGGTC
ATGAGATTATCAAAAAGGATCTTCACCTAGATCCTTTTGCGGCCGGCCGCAAATCAATCTAAAGTATATA
TGAGTAAACTTGGTCTGACAGTTACCAATGCTTAATCAGTGAGGCACCTATCTCAGCGATCTGTCTATTT
CGTTCATCCATAGTTGCCTGACTCCCCGTCGTGTAGATAACTACGATACGGGAGGGCTTACCATCTGGCC
CCAGTGCTGCAATGATACCGCGAGACCCACGCTCACCGGCTCCAGATTTATCAGCAATAAACCAGCCAGC
CGGAAGGGCCGAGCGCAGAAGTGGTCCTGCAACTTTATCCGCCTCCATCCAGTCTATTAATTGTTGCCGG
GAAGCTAGAGTAAGTAGTTCGCCAGTTAATAGTTTGCGCAACGTTGTTGCCATTGCTACAGGCATCGTGG
TGTCACGCTCGTCGTTTGGTATGGCTTCATTCAGCTCCGGTTCCCAACGATCAAGGCGAGTTACATGATC
CCCCATGTTGTGCAAAAAAGCGGTTAGCTCCTTCGGTCCTCCGATCGTTGTCAGAAGTAAGTTGGCCGCA
GTGTTATCACTCATGGTTATGGCAGCACTGCATAATTCTCTTACTGTCATGCCATCCGTAAGATGCTTTT
CTGTGACTGGTGAGTACTCAACCAAGTCATTCTGAGAATAGTGTATGCGGCGACCGAGTTGCTCTTGCCC
GGCGTCAATACGGGATAATACCGCGCCACATAGCAGAACTTTAAAAGTGCTCATCATTGGAAAACGTTCT
TCGGGGCGAAAACTCTCAAGGATCTTACCGCTGTTGAGATCCAGTTCGATGTAACCCACTCGTGCACCCA
ACTGATCTTCAGCATCTTTTACTTTCACCAGCGTTTCTGGGTGAGCAAAAACAGGAAGGCAAAATGCCGC
AAAAAAGGGAATAAGGGCGACACGGAAATGTTGAATACTCATACTCTTCCTTTTTCAATATTATTGAAGC
ATTTATCAGGGTTATTGTCTCATGAGCGGATACATATTTGAATGTATTTAGAAAAATAAACAAATAGGGG
TTCCGCGCACATTTC
Features (pLannotate 1.2.2; 14 found; start..end, strand, type, name):
     22..615     +  LTR            LTR: long terminal repeat from Moloney murine leukemia virus
    678..877     +  misc_feature   MMLV Ψ: packaging signal of Moloney murine leukemia virus (MMLV)
    929..1017    +  misc_feature   MESV Ψ (fragment): packaging signal of murine embryonic stem cell virus
   1094..1510    +  CDS            gag (truncated): truncated Moloney murine leukemia virus (MMLV) gag gene lacking the start codon
   1520..1894    +  misc_feature   pol region: Moloney murine leukemia virus (MMLV) pol region containing the splice acceptor site
   1923..8597    +  CDS            CAD: PYR1_HUMAN - Experimental evidence at protein level: Swiss-Prot protein existence level 1. This protein is a 'fusion' protein encoding four enzymatic activities of the pyrimidine pathway (GATase, CPSase, ATCase and DHOase). From Homo sapiens (Human).
   8798..9260    +  misc_feature   IRES: internal ribosome entry site (IRES) of the encephalomyocarditis virus (EMCV)
   9280..9669    +  CDS            BSD: blasticidin S deaminase; Aspergillus terreus BSD; confers resistance to blasticidin
   9718..9839    +  LTR            3' LTR (ΔU3) (fragment): self-inactivating 3' long terminal repeat (LTR) from Moloney murine leukemia virus
   9840..10309   +  LTR            LTR: long terminal repeat from Moloney murine leukemia virus
  10375..10427   -  CDS            lacI (fragment): lac repressor; lacI; The lac repressor binds to the lac operator to inhibit transcription in E. coli. This inhibition can be relieved by adding lactose or isopropyl-β-D-thiogalactopyranoside (IPTG).
  10610..11198   -  rep_origin     ori: high-copy-number ColE1/pMB1/pBR322/pUC origin of replication
  11362..12222   -  CDS            AmpR: β-lactamase; bla; confers resistance to ampicillin, carbenicillin, and related antibiotics
  12223..12327   -  promoter       AmpR promoter: bla
