[The description below was written by a language model from this plasmid's Addgene catalogue record and pLannotate feature annotations shown in this document.]
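Description:
pMXS-IRES-BLAST flag-CAD R1398A A1400E R1403A R1404A L1405A is a Moloney murine leukemia virus-based retroviral expression plasmid of about 12.3 kb, built on the pMXS-IRES-BLAST backbone for stable expression of a mutant human CAD protein in mammalian cells. In bacteria it is maintained through a high-copy ColE1/pUC-type origin and selected with ampicillin via the bla gene and its promoter. The viral portion comprises a 5' MMLV LTR, the Ψ packaging signal, a truncated gag lacking its start codon, and a pol fragment carrying the splice acceptor. Together these allow the transcript to be packaged into retroviral particles when the viral proteins are supplied in trans. A 3' LTR closes the proviral unit. No separate internal promoter is annotated, so expression is presumably driven from the 5' LTR.

The payload is the roughly 6.7 kb human CAD coding sequence, which encodes the multifunctional enzyme of de novo pyrimidine synthesis combining glutamine amidotransferase, carbamoyl-phosphate synthetase, aspartate transcarbamylase and dihydroorotase activities. It carries five clustered substitutions, four to alanine and one to glutamate, across residues 1398–1405, plus silent changes that remove the PAM of a CAD-targeting sgRNA. The cDNA should therefore resist Cas9 cutting, which suits re-expression in cells where endogenous CAD has been targeted. Downstream, an EMCV IRES links CAD to blasticidin S deaminase on the same transcript, so blasticidin selection enriches for transduced, CAD-expressing cells.

The record is internally inconsistent on two points. The purpose line calls the Flag tag C-terminal while the tag field says N-terminal, and the tag is not annotated in the feature table. The first mutated residue is given as R1398 in the name but Arg1389 in the mutation field. The associated study concerns allosteric regulation of CAD during the cell cycle.
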