Addgene plasmid #188138: pMXS-IRES-BLAST flag-CAD R1398A A1400E R1403A R1404A L1405A
Purpose: Expresses C-terminal flag-tagged human CAD R1398A A1400E R1403A R1404A L1405A in mammalian cells
Depositing lab: Richard Possemato. Depositing organization: NYU Grossman School of Medicine. Publication: Allosteric regulation of CAD modulates de novo pyrimidine synthesis during the cell cycle. Shin J, Mir H, Khurram MA, Fujihara KM, Dynlacht BD, Cardozo TJ, Possemato R. Nat Metab. 2023 Feb 6. doi: 10.1038/s42255-023-00735-9. PubMed 36747088.
Backbone
  Vector backbone: pMXS-IRES-BLAST
  Backbone size w/o insert (bp): 5623
  Vector type: Mammalian Expression, Retroviral
  Selectable markers: Blasticidin
Growth in bacteria
  Bacterial resistance: Ampicillin, 100 μg/mL
  Growth temperature: 37°C
  Growth strain: NEB Stable
  Copy number: High Copy
Gene/Insert
  Gene/Insert name: CAD (alt name: carbamoyl-phosphate synthetase 2, aspartate transcarbamylase, and dihydroorotase)
  Species: H. sapiens (human)
  Insert size (bp): 6702
  Mutation: TCC -> AGT silent mutations at nt439-441 eliminating PAM site for sgRNA target sequence 5'-ATTGGGGTCCAAGAATGGCA-3' and CG/CT/CG/CG/CT -> GC/AA/GC/GC/GC mutations at nt6114-6115/6121-6122/6129-6130/6132-6133/6135-6136 for Arg1389/Ala1400/Arg1403/Arg1404/Leu1405 -> Ala or Glu mutations of CAD
  Entrez Gene: CAD (a.k.a. CDG1Z, DEE50, EIEE50, GATD4)
  Tag / fusion protein: Flag tag (N terminal on insert)
  Cloning method: Gibson Cloning
  Sequencing primers: 5′ AGTAGACGGCATCGCAGCTTGGATA; 3′ CGGAATTTACGTAGCGGCCGC
Terms and licenses: Academic/Nonprofit Terms; Industry Terms: Not Available to Industry
How to cite: pMXS-IRES-BLAST flag-CAD R1398A A1400E R1403A R1404A L1405A was a gift from Richard Possemato (Addgene plasmid # 188138 ; http://n2t.net/addgene:188138 ; RRID:Addgene_188138)
